Addgene plasmid #116227: pHAGE-DDX3X-S412F
Purpose: Lentiviral expression of DDX3X S412F
Depositing lab: Gordon Mills & Kenneth Scott. Depositing organization: Baylor College of Medicine. Publication: Systematic Functional Annotation of Somatic Mutations in Cancer. Ng PK, Li J, Jeong KJ, Shao S, Chen H, Tsang YH, Sengupta S, Wang Z, Bhavana VH, Tran R, Soewito S, Minussi DC, Moreno D, Kong K, Dogruluk T, Lu H, Gao J, Tokheim C, Zhou DC, Johnson AM, Zeng J, Ip CKM, Ju Z, Wester M, Yu S, Li Y, Vellano CP, Schultz N, Karchin R, Ding L, Lu Y, Cheung LWT, Chen K, Shaw KR, Meric-Bernstam F, Scott KL, Yi S, Sahni N, Liang H, Mills GB. Cancer Cell. 2018 Mar 12;33(3):450-462.e10. doi: 10.1016/j.ccell.2018.01.021. PubMed 29533785.
Backbone
  Vector backbone: pHAGE
  Vector type: Lentiviral
Growth in bacteria
  Bacterial resistance: Ampicillin, 100 μg/mL
  Growth temperature: 37°C
  Growth strain: Stbl3
  Copy number: High Copy
Gene/Insert
  Gene/Insert name: DDX3X
  Species: H. sapiens (human)
  Mutation: S412F
  Entrez Gene: DDX3X (a.k.a. CAP-Rf, DBX, DDX14, DDX3, HLP2, MRX102, MRXSSB)
  Cloning method: Gateway Cloning
Terms and licenses: Academic/Nonprofit Terms; Industry Terms: Not Available to Industry
How to cite: pHAGE-DDX3X-S412F was a gift from Gordon Mills & Kenneth Scott (Addgene plasmid # 116227 ; http://n2t.net/addgene:116227 ; RRID:Addgene_116227)
