[The description below was written by a language model from this plasmid's Addgene catalogue record and pLannotate feature annotations shown in this document.]
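Description:
pHAGE-DDX3X-S412F is a lentiviral expression plasmid of about 10.6 kb, built on the pHAGE backbone and carrying the human DEAD-box RNA helicase gene DDX3X with the S412F substitution. It is maintained in E. coli through a high-copy ColE1/pUC-type origin and selected with ampicillin via the β-lactamase gene. The HIV-1-derived transfer cassette includes a truncated 5' LTR, the Ψ packaging signal with an adjoining gag fragment, the Rev response element for Rev-dependent nuclear export of the genomic RNA, and the cPPT/CTS. It ends in a ΔU3 self-inactivating 3' LTR, which limits LTR-driven transcription after integration. Short Rev, nef, lacI, SV40 ori and SV40 poly(A) fragments annotated elsewhere appear to be backbone remnants.

Between the LTRs, the human EF-1α promoter drives strong constitutive expression of the DDX3X open reading frame. The ORF was introduced by Gateway recombination and is flanked by attB1 and attB2 sites. Downstream lie T3 and T7 promoter sequences, a partial attB4 site and a V5 epitope tag. The V5 tag is separated from the end of the annotated DDX3X coding sequence by these elements, and the record does not say whether it is fused in frame to the protein. An EMCV IRES followed by EGFP allows the fluorescent reporter to be translated from the same transcript, marking transduced cells, and a WPRE enhances transcript expression. No mammalian drug-selection marker is annotated.

The stated purpose is lentiviral expression of DDX3X S412F. The associated publication concerns the systematic functional annotation of somatic mutations in cancer, which suggests this variant was one of those tested in mammalian cells.
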