Features (pLannotate 1.2.2; 30 found; start..end, strand, type, name):
     20..120     +  CDS            Rev (fragment): human immunodeficiency virus 1 (HIV-1) Rev protein; rev; enhances nuclear export of unspliced and incompletely spliced viral mRNAs
    165..282     +  misc_feature   cPPT/CTS: central polypurine tract and central termination sequence of HIV-1
    330..1508    +  promoter       EF-1α promoter: strong constitutive promoter for human elongation factor EF-1α
   1529..1549    +  protein_bind   attB1: mutant version of attB; core recombination site for the Gateway® BP reaction BP Clonase™
   1555..3540    +  CDS            DDX3X: DDX3X_HUMAN - Also known as DBX From Homo sapiens (Human).
   3545..3569    -  protein_bind   attB2: mutant version of attB; recombination site for the Gateway® BP reaction BP Clonase™
   3577..3595    +  promoter       T3 promoter: promoter for bacteriophage T3 RNA polymerase
   3621..3639    -  promoter       T7 promoter: promoter for bacteriophage T7 RNA polymerase
   3645..3663    -  protein_bind   attB4 (fragment): mutant version of attB; core recombination site for the Gateway® BP reaction BP Clonase™
   3719..3760    +  CDS            V5 tag: epitope tag from simian virus 5
   3886..4348    +  misc_feature   IRES: internal ribosome entry site (IRES) of the encephalomyocarditis virus (EMCV)
   4362..5081    +  CDS            EGFP: the original enhanced GFP (Yang et al., 1996) mammalian codon-optimized
   5095..5683    +  misc_feature   WPRE: woodchuck hepatitis virus posttranscriptional regulatory element
   5691..5756    +  CDS            nef (fragment): NEF_HV1Z2 - Experimental evidence at protein level: Swiss-Prot protein existence level 1. Extracellular Nef protein targets CD4(+) T-lymphocytes for apoptosis by interacting with CXCR4 surface receptors. From Human immunodeficiency virus type 1 group M subtype D (isolate Z2/CDC-Z34) (HIV-1).
   5758..5991    +  LTR            3' LTR (ΔU3): self-inactivating 3' long terminal repeat (LTR) from HIV-1
   6196..6300    +  promoter       AmpR promoter: bla
   6301..7161    +  CDS            AmpR: β-lactamase; bla; confers resistance to ampicillin, carbenicillin, and related antibiotics
   7332..7920    +  rep_origin     ori: high-copy-number ColE1/pMB1/pBR322/pUC origin of replication
   8103..8157    +  CDS            lacI (fragment): lac repressor; lacI; The lac repressor binds to the lac operator to inhibit transcription in E. coli. This inhibition can be relieved by adding lactose or isopropyl-β-D-thiogalactopyranoside (IPTG).
   8163..8256    +  rep_origin     SV40 ori (fragment): SV40 origin of replication
   8281..8318    +  CDS            lacI (fragment): lac repressor; lacI; The lac repressor binds to the lac operator to inhibit transcription in E. coli. This inhibition can be relieved by adding lactose or isopropyl-β-D-thiogalactopyranoside (IPTG).
   8331..8352    +  protein_bind   CAP binding site: CAP binding activates transcription in the presence of cAMP. E. coli catabolite activator protein
   8367..8397    +  promoter       lac promoter: promoter for the E. coli lac operon
   8405..8421    +  protein_bind   lac operator: The lac repressor binds to the lac operator to inhibit transcription in E. coli. This inhibition can be relieved by adding lactose or isopropyl-β-D-thiogalactopyranoside (IPTG). lac repressor encoded by lacI
   8455..8538    +  polyA_signal   SV40 poly(A) signal (fragment): SV40 polyadenylation signal
   8705..9034    +  CDS            nef (fragment): NEF_HV1BR - Experimental evidence at protein level: Swiss-Prot protein existence level 1. Extracellular Nef protein targets CD4(+) T-lymphocytes for apoptosis by interacting with CXCR4 surface receptors (PubMed:14990729). From Human immunodeficiency virus type 1 group M subtype B (isolate BRU/LAI) (HIV-1).
   9082..9339    +  LTR            5' LTR (truncated): truncated 5' long terminal repeat (LTR) from HIV-1
   9386..9511    +  misc_feature   HIV-1 Ψ: packaging signal of human immunodeficiency virus type 1
   9495..9833    +  CDS            HIV-1 gag (fragment): gag protein from human immunodeficiency virus 1; gag
  10008..10241   +  misc_feature   RRE: The Rev response element (RRE) of HIV-1 allows for Rev-dependent mRNA export from the nucleus to the cytoplasm.
>Addgene plasmid #116227 | pHAGE-DDX3X-S412F | addgene full sequence | sequence record 250463 | Addgene NGS Result
TTCACCATTATCGTTTCAGACCCACCTCCCAACCCCGAGGGGACCCGACAGGCCCGAAGGAATAGAAGAA
GAAGGTGGAGAGAGAGACAGAGACAGATCCATTCGATTAGTGAACGGATCTCGACGGTATCGCCGAATTC
ACAAATGGCAGTATTCATCCACAATTTTAAAAGAAAAGGGGGGATTGGGGGGTACAGTGCAGGGGAAAGA
ATAGTAGACATAATAGCAACAGACATACAAACTAAAGAATTACAAAAACAAATTACAAAAATTCAAAATT
TTCGGGTTTATTACAGGGACAGCAGAGATCCAGTTTGGACTAGTCGTGAGGCTCCGGTGCCCGTCAGTGG
GCAGAGCGCACATCGCCCACAGTCCCCGAGAAGTTGGGGGGAGGGGTCGGCAATTGAACCGGTGCCTAGA
GAAGGTGGCGCGGGGTAAACTGGGAAAGTGATGTCGTGTACTGGCTCCGCCTTTTTCCCGAGGGTGGGGG
AGAACCGTATATAAGTGCAGTAGTCGCCGTGAACGTTCTTTTTCGCAACGGGTTTGCCGCCAGAACACAG
GTAAGTGCCGTGTGTGGTTCCCGCGGGCCTGGCCTCTTTACGGGTTATGGCCCTTGCGTGCCTTGAATTA
CTTCCACCTGGCTGCAGTACGTGATTCTTGATCCCGAGCTTCGGGTTGGAAGTGGGTGGGAGAGTTCGAG
GCCTTGCGCTTAAGGAGCCCCTTCGCCTCGTGCTTGAGTTGAGGCCTGGCCTGGGCGCTGGGGCCGCCGC
GTGCGAATCTGGTGGCACCTTCGCGCCTGTCTCGCTGCTTTCGATAAGTCTCTAGCCATTTAAAATTTTT
GATGACCTGCTGCGACGCTTTTTTTCTGGCAAGATAGTCTTGTAAATGCGGGCCAAGATCTGCACACTGG
TATTTCGGTTTTTGGGGCCGCGGGCGGCGACGGGGCCCGTGCGTCCCAGCGCACATGTTCGGCGAGGCGG
GGCCTGCGAGCGCGGCCACCGAGAATCGGACGGGGGTAGTCTCAAGCTGGCCGGCCTGCTCTGGTGCCTG
GCCTCGCGCCGCCGTGTATCGCCCCGCCCTGGGCGGCAAGGCTGGCCCGGTCGGCACCAGTTGCGTGAGC
GGAAAGATGGCCGCTTCCCGGCCCTGCTGCAGGGAGCTCAAAATGGAGGACGCGGCGCTCGGGAGAGCGG
GCGGGTGAGTCACCCACACAAAGGAAAAGGGCCTTTCCGTCCTCAGCCGTCGCTTCATGTGACTCCACGG
AGTACCGGGCGCCGTCCAGGCACCTCGATTAGTTCTCGAGCTTTTGGAGTACGTCGTCTTTAGGTTGGGG
GGAGGGGTTTTATGCGATGGAGTTTCCCCACACTGAGTGGGTGGAGACTGAAGTTAGGCCAGCTTGGCAC
TTGATGTAATTCTCCTTGGAATTTGCCCTTTTTGAGTTTGGATCTTGGTTCATTCTCAAGCCTCAGACAG
TGGTTCAAAGTTTTTTTCTTCCATTTCAGGTGTCGTGAAGCGGCCCTGCAGATATCAACAAGTTTGTACA
AAAAAGCAGGCACCATGAGTCATGTGGCAGTGGAAAATGCGCTCGGGCTGGACCAGCAGTTTGCTGGCCT
AGACCTGAACTCTTCAGATAATCAGAGTGGAGGAAGTACAGCCAGCAAAGGGCGCTATATTCCTCCTCAT
TTAAGGAACCGAGAAGCTACTAAAGGTTTCTACGATAAAGACAGTTCAGGGTGGAGTTCTAGCAAAGATA
AGGATGCGTATAGCAGTTTTGGATCTCGTAGTGATTCAAGAGGGAAGTCTAGCTTCTTCAGTGATCGTGG
AAGTGGATCAAGGGGAAGGTTTGATGATCGTGGACGGAGTGATTACGATGGCATTGGCAGCCGTGGTGAC
AGAAGTGGCTTTGGCAAATTTGAACGTGGTGGAAACAGTCGCTGGTGTGACAAATCAGATGAAGATGATT
GGTCAAAACCACTCCCACCAAGTGAACGCTTGGAACAGGAACTCTTTTCTGGAGGCAACACTGGGATTAA
TTTTGAGAAATACGATGACATTCCAGTTGAGGCAACAGGCAACAACTGTCCTCCACATATTGAAAGTTTC
AGTGATGTTGAGATGGGAGAAATTATCATGGGAAACATTGAGCTTACTCGTTATACTCGCCCAACTCCAG
TGCAAAAGCATGCTATTCCTATTATCAAAGAGAAAAGAGACTTGATGGCTTGTGCCCAAACAGGGTCTGG
AAAAACTGCAGCATTTCTGTTGCCCATCTTGAGTCAGATTTATTCAGATGGTCCAGGCGAGGCTTTGAGG
GCCATGAAGGAAAATGGAAGGTATGGGCGCCGCAAACAATACCCAATCTCCTTGGTATTAGCACCAACGA
GAGAGTTGGCAGTACAGATCTACGAGGAAGCCAGAAAATTTTCATACCGATCTAGAGTTCGTCCTTGCGT
GGTTTATGGTGGTGCCGATATTGGTCAGCAGATTCGAGACTTGGAACGTGGATGCCATTTGTTAGTAGCC
ACTCCAGGACGTCTAGTGGATATGATGGAAAGAGGAAAGATTGGATTAGACTTTTGCAAATACTTGGTGT
TAGATGAAGCTGATCGGATGTTGGATATGGGGTTTGAGCCTCAGATTCGTAGAATAGTCGAACAAGATAC
TATGCCTCCAAAGGGTGTCCGCCACACTATGATGTTTAGTGCTACTTTTCCTAAGGAAATACAGATGCTG
GCTCGTGATTTCTTAGATGAATATATCTTCTTGGCTGTAGGAAGAGTTGGCTCTACCTTTGAAAACATCA
CACAGAAAGTAGTTTGGGTGGAAGAATCAGACAAACGGTCATTTCTGCTTGACCTCCTAAATGCAACAGG
CAAGGATTCACTGACCTTAGTGTTTGTGGAGACCAAAAAGGGTGCAGATTCTCTGGAGGATTTCTTATAC
CATGAAGGATACGCATGTACCAGCATCCATGGAGACCGTTCTCAGAGGGATAGAGAAGAGGCCCTTCACC
AGTTCCGCTCAGGAAAAAGCCCAATTTTAGTGGCTACAGCAGTAGCAGCAAGAGGACTGGACATTTCAAA
TGTGAAACATGTTATCAATTTTGACTTGCCAAGTGATATTGAAGAATATGTACATCGTATTGGTCGTACG
GGACGTGTAGGAAACCTTGGCCTGGCAACCTCATTCTTTAACGAGAGGAACATAAATATTACTAAGGATT
TGTTGGATCTTCTTGTTGAAGCTAAACAAGAAGTGCCGTCTTGGTTAGAAAACATGGCTTATGAACACCA
CTACAAGGGTAGCAGTCGTGGACGTTCTAAGAGTAGCAGATTTAGTGGAGGGTTTGGTGCCAGAGACTAC
CGACAAAGTAGCGGTGCCAGCAGTTCCAGCTTCAGCAGCAGCCGCGCAAGCAGCAGCCGCAGTGGCGGAG
GTGGCCACGGTAGCAGCAGAGGATTTGGTGGAGGTGGCTATGGAGGCTTTTACAACAGTGATGGATATGG
AGGAAATTATAACTCCCAGGGGGTTGACTGGTGGGGTAACTAGAACCCAGCTTTCTTGTACAAAGTGGTG
ATATCCAATTAACCCTCACTAAAGGTAGAGAAAGAGAGAATTGTATTAACCCTATAGTGAGTCGTATTAC
CACCCAACTTTTCTATACAAAGTGGTTGATATCCAGCACAGTGGCGGCCGCTCGAGTCTAGAGGGCCCGC
GGTTCGAAGGTAAGCCTATCCCTAACCCTCTCCTCGGTCTCGATTCTACGCGTACCGGTTAGTAATGAGA
TCCCTCCCCCCCCCCTAACGTTACTGGCCGAAGCCGCTTGGAATAAGGCCGGTGTGCGTTTGTCTATATG
TTATTTTCCACCATATTGCCGTCTTTTGGCAATGTGAGGGCCCGGAAACCTGGCCCTGTCTTCTTGACGA
GCATTCCTAGGGGTCTTTCCCCTCTCGCCAAAGGAATGCAAGGTCTGTTGAATGTCGTGAAGGAAGCAGT
TCCTCTGGAAGCTTCTTGAAGACAAACAACGTCTGTAGCGACCCTTTGCAGGCAGCGGAACCCCCCACCT
GGCGACAGGTGCCTCTGCGGCCAAAAGCCACGTGTATAAGATACACCTGCAAAGGCGGCACAACCCCAGT
GCCACGTTGTGAGTTGGATAGTTGTGGAAAGAGTCAAATGGCTCTCCTCAAGCGTATTCAACAAGGGGCT
GAAGGATGCCCAGAAGGTACCCCATTGTATGGGATCTGATCTGGGGCCTCGGTGCACATGCTTTACATGT
GTTTAGTCGAGGTTAAAAAAACGTCTAGGCCCCCCGAACCACGGGGACGTGGTTTTCCTTTGAAAAACAC
GATGATAATATGGCCACACATATGGTGAGCAAGGGCGAGGAGCTGTTCACCGGGGTGGTGCCCATCCTGG
TCGAGCTGGACGGCGACGTAAACGGCCACAAGTTCAGCGTGTCCGGCGAGGGCGAGGGCGATGCCACCTA
CGGCAAGCTGACCCTGAAGTTCATCTGCACCACCGGCAAGCTGCCCGTGCCCTGGCCCACCCTCGTGACC
ACCCTGACCTACGGCGTGCAGTGCTTCAGCCGCTACCCCGACCACATGAAGCAGCACGACTTCTTCAAGT
CCGCCATGCCCGAAGGCTACGTCCAGGAGCGCACCATCTTCTTCAAGGACGACGGCAACTACAAGACCCG
CGCCGAGGTGAAGTTCGAGGGCGACACCCTGGTGAACCGCATCGAGCTGAAGGGCATCGACTTCAAGGAG
GACGGCAACATCCTGGGGCACAAGCTGGAGTACAACTACAACAGCCACAACGTCTATATCATGGCCGACA
AGCAGAAGAACGGCATCAAGGTGAACTTCAAGATCCGCCACAACATCGAGGACGGCAGCGTGCAGCTCGC
CGACCACTACCAGCAGAACACCCCCATCGGCGACGGCCCCGTGCTGCTGCCCGACAACCACTACCTGAGC
ACCCAGTCCGCCCTGAGCAAAGACCCCAACGAGAAGCGCGATCACATGGTCCTGCTGGAGTTCGTGACCG
CCGCCGGGATCACTCTCGGCATGGACGAGCTGTACAAGTAAATCGATAGATCCTAATCAACCTCTGGATT
ACAAAATTTGTGAAAGATTGACTGGTATTCTTAACTATGTTGCTCCTTTTACGCTATGTGGATACGCTGC
TTTAATGCCTTTGTATCATGCTATTGCTTCCCGTATGGCTTTCATTTTCTCCTCCTTGTATAAATCCTGG
TTGCTGTCTCTTTATGAGGAGTTGTGGCCCGTTGTCAGGCAACGTGGCGTGGTGTGCACTGTGTTTGCTG
ACGCAACCCCCACTGGTTGGGGCATTGCCACCACCTGTCAGCTCCTTTCCGGGACTTTCGCTTTCCCCCT
CCCTATTGCCACGGCGGAACTCATCGCCGCCTGCCTTGCCCGCTGCTGGACAGGGGCTCGGCTGTTGGGC
ACTGACAATTCCGTGGTGTTGTCGGGGAAATCATCGTCCTTTCCTTGGCTGCTCGCCTGTGTTGCCACCT
GGATTCTGCGCGGGACGTCCTTCTGCTACGTCCCTTCGGCCCTCAATCCAGCGGACCTTCCTTCCCGCGG
CCTGCTGCCGGCTCTGCGGCCTCTTCCGCGTCTTCGCCTTCGCCCTCAGACGAGTCGGATCTCCCTTTGG
GCCGCCTCCCCGCCTGAGATCCTTTAAGACCAATGACTTACAAGGCAGCTGTAGATCTTAGCCACTTTTT
AAAAGAAAAGGGGGGACTGGAAGGGCTAATTCACTCCCAACGAAGACAAGATCTGCTTTTTGCTTGTACT
GGGTCTCTCTGGTTAGACCAGATCTGAGCCTGGGAGCTCTCTGGCTAACTAGGGAACCCACTGCTTAAGC
CTCAATAAAGCTTGCCTTGAGTGCTTCAAGTAGTGTGTGCCCGTCTGTTGTGTGACTCTGGTAACTAGAG
ATCCCTCAGACCCTTTTAGTCAGTGTGGAAAATCTCTAGCAGTAGTAGTTCATGTCATCTTATTATTCAG
TATTTATAACTTGCAAAGAAATGAATATCAGAGAGTGAGAGGCCCGGGTTAATTAAGGAAAGGGCTAGAT
CATTCTTGAAGACGAAAGGGCCTCGTGATACGCCTATTTTTATAGGTTAATGTCATGATAATAATGGTTT
CTTAGACGTCAGGTGGCACTTTTCGGGGAAATGTGCGCGGAACCCCTATTTGTTTATTTTTCTAAATACA
TTCAAATATGTATCCGCTCATGAGACAATAACCCTGATAAATGCTTCAATAATATTGAAAAAGGAAGAGT
ATGAGTATTCAACATTTCCGTGTCGCCCTTATTCCCTTTTTTGCGGCATTTTGCCTTCCTGTTTTTGCTC
ACCCAGAAACGCTGGTGAAAGTAAAAGATGCTGAAGATCAGTTGGGTGCACGAGTGGGTTACATCGAACT
GGATCTCAACAGCGGTAAGATCCTTGAGAGTTTTCGCCCCGAAGAACGTTTTCCAATGATGAGCACTTTT
AAAGTTCTGCTATGTGGCGCGGTATTATCCCGTGTTGACGCCGGGCAAGAGCAACTCGGTCGCCGCATAC
ACTATTCTCAGAATGACTTGGTTGAGTACTCACCAGTCACAGAAAAGCATCTTACGGATGGCATGACAGT
AAGAGAATTATGCAGTGCTGCCATAACCATGAGTGATAACACTGCGGCCAACTTACTTCTGACAACGATC
GGAGGACCGAAGGAGCTAACCGCTTTTTTGCACAACATGGGGGATCATGTAACTCGCCTTGATCGTTGGG
AACCGGAGCTGAATGAAGCCATACCAAACGACGAGCGTGACACCACGATGCCTGTAGCAATGGCAACAAC
GTTGCGCAAACTATTAACTGGCGAACTACTTACTCTAGCTTCCCGGCAACAATTAATAGACTGGATGGAG
GCGGATAAAGTTGCAGGACCACTTCTGCGCTCGGCCCTTCCGGCTGGCTGGTTTATTGCTGATAAATCTG
GAGCCGGTGAGCGTGGGTCTCGCGGTATCATTGCAGCACTGGGGCCAGATGGTAAGCCCTCCCGTATCGT
AGTTATCTACACGACGGGGAGTCAGGCAACTATGGATGAACGAAATAGACAGATCGCTGAGATAGGTGCC
TCACTGATTAAGCATTGGTAACTGTCAGACCAAGTTTACTCATATATACTTTAGATTGATTTAAAACTTC
ATTTTTAATTTAAAAGGATCTAGGTGAAGATCCTTTTTGATAATCTCATGACCAAAATCCCTTAACGTGA
GTTTTCGTTCCACTGAGCGTCAGACCCCGTAGAAAAGATCAAAGGATCTTCTTGAGATCCTTTTTTTCTG
CGCGTAATCTGCTGCTTGCAAACAAAAAAACCACCGCTACCAGCGGTGGTTTGTTTGCCGGATCAAGAGC
TACCAACTCTTTTTCCGAAGGTAACTGGCTTCAGCAGAGCGCAGATACCAAATACTGTTCTTCTAGTGTA
GCCGTAGTTAGGCCACCACTTCAAGAACTCTGTAGCACCGCCTACATACCTCGCTCTGCTAATCCTGTTA
CCAGTGGCTGCTGCCAGTGGCGATAAGTCGTGTCTTACCGGGTTGGACTCAAGACGATAGTTACCGGATA
AGGCGCAGCGGTCGGGCTGAACGGGGGGTTCGTGCACACAGCCCAGCTTGGAGCGAACGACCTACACCGA
ACTGAGATACCTACAGCGTGAGCTATGAGAAAGCGCCACGCTTCCCGAAGGGAGAAAGGCGGACAGGTAT
CCGGTAAGCGGCAGGGTCGGAACAGGAGAGCGCACGAGGGAGCTTCCAGGGGGAAACGCCTGGTATCTTT
ATAGTCCTGTCGGGTTTCGCCACCTCTGACTTGAGCGTCGATTTTTGTGATGCTCGTCAGGGGGGCGGAG
CCTATGGAAAAACGCCAGCAACGCGGCCTTTTTACGGTTCCTGGCCTTTTGCTGGCCTTTTGCTCACATG
TTCTTTCCTGCGTTATCCCCTGATTCTGTGGATAACCGTATTACCGCCTTTGAGTGAGCTGATACCGCTC
GCCGCAGCCGAACGACCGAGCGCAGCGAGTCAGTGAGCGAGGAAGCGGAAGAGCGCCCAATACGCAAACC
GCCTCTCCCCGCGCGTTGGCCGATTCATTAATGCAGCAAGCTCATGGCTGACTAATTTTTTTTATTTATG
CAGAGGCCGAGGCCGCCTCGGCCTCTGAGCTATTCCAGAAGTAGTGAGGAGGCTTTTTTGGAGGCCTAGG
CTTTTGCAAAAAGCTCCCCGTGGCACGACAGGTTTCCCGACTGGAAAGCGGGCAGTGAGCGCAACGCAAT
TAATGTGAGTTAGCTCACTCATTAGGCACCCCAGGCTTTACACTTTATGCTTCCGGCTCGTATGTTGTGT
GGAATTGTGAGCGGATAACAATTTCACACAGGAAACAGCTATGACATGATTACGAATTTCACAAATAAAG
CATTTTTTTCACTGCATTCTAGTTGTGGTTTGTCCAAACTCATCAATGTATCTTATCATGTCTGGATCAA
CTGGATAACTCAAGCTAACCAAAATCATCCCAAACTTCCCACCCCATACCCTATTACCACTGCCAATTAC
CTGTGGTTTCATTTACTCTAAACCTGTGATTCCTCTGAATTATTTTCATTTTAAAGAAATTGTATTTGTT
AAATATGTACTACAAACTTAGTAGTTGGAAGGGCTAATTCACTCCCAAAGAAGACAAGATATCCTTGATC
TGTGGATCTACCACACACAAGGCTACTTCCCTGATTAGCAGAACTACACACCAGGGCCAGGGGTCAGATA
TCCACTGACCTTTGGATGGTGCTACAAGCTAGTACCAGTTGAGCCAGATAAGGTAGAAGAGGCCAATAAA
GGAGAGAACACCAGCTTGTTACACCCTGTGAGCCTGCATGGGATGGATGACCCGGAGAGAGAAGTGTTAG
AGTGGAGGTTTGACAGCCGCCTAGCATTTCATCACGTGGCCCGAGAGCTGCATCCGGAGTACTTCAAGAA
CTGCTGATATCGAGCTTGCTACAAGGGACTTTCCGCTGGGGACTTTCCAGGGAGGCGTGGCCTGGGCGGG
ACTGGGGAGTGGCGAGCCCTCAGATCCTGCATATAAGCAGCTGCTTTTTGCCTGTACTGGGTCTCTCTGG
TTAGACCAGATCTGAGCCTGGGAGCTCTCTGGCTAACTAGGGAACCCACTGCTTAAGCCTCAATAAAGCT
TGCCTTGAGTGCTTCAAGTAGTGTGTGCCCGTCTGTTGTGTGACTCTGGTAACTAGAGATCCCTCAGACC
CTTTTAGTCAGTGTGGAAAATCTCTAGCAGTGGCGCCCGAACAGGGACTTGAAAGCGAAAGGGAAACCAG
AGGAGCTCTCTCGACGCAGGACTCGGCTTGCTGAAGCGCGCACGGCAAGAGGCGAGGGGCGGCGACTGGT
GAGTACGCCAAAAATTTTGACTAGCGGAGGCTAGAAGGAGAGAGATGGGTGCGAGAGCGTCAGTATTAAG
CGGGGGAGAATTAGATCGCGATGGGAAAAAATTCGGTTAAGGCCAGGGGGAAAGAAAAAATATAAATTAA
AACATATAGTATGGGCAAGCAGGGAGCTAGAACGATTCGCAGTTAATCCTGGCCTGTTAGAAACATCAGA
AGGCTGTAGACAAATACTGGGACAGCTACAACCATCCCTTCAGACAGGATCAGAAGAACTTAGATCATTA
TATAATACAGTAGCAACCCTCTATTGTGTGCATCAAAGGATAGAGATAAAAGACACCAAGGAAGCTTTAG
ACAAGATAGAGGAAGAGCAAAACAAAAGTAAGACCACCGCACAGCAAGCGGCCGGCCGCTGATCTTCAGA
CCTGGAGGAGGAGATATGAGGGACAATTGGAGAAGTGAATTATATAAATATAAAGTAGTAAAAATTGAAC
CATTAGGAGTAGCACCCACCAAGGCAAAGAGAAGAGTGGTGCAGAGAGAAAAAAGAGCAGTGGGAATAGG
AGCTTTGTTCCTTGGGTTCTTGGGAGCAGCAGGAAGCACTATGGGCGCAGCGTCAATGACGCTGACGGTA
CAGGCCAGACAATTATTGTCTGGTATAGTGCAGCAGCAGAACAATTTGCTGAGGGCTATTGAGGCGCAAC
AGCATCTGTTGCAACTCACAGTCTGGGGCATCAAGCAGCTCCAGGCAAGAATCCTGGCTGTGGAAAGATA
CCTAAAGGATCAACAGCTCCTGGGGATTTGGGGTTGCTCTGGAAAACTCATTTGCACCACTGCTGTGCCT
TGGAATGCTAGTTGGAGTAATAAATCTCTGGAACAGATTTGGAATCACACGACCTGGATGGAGTGGGACA
GAGAAATTAACAATTACACAAGCTTAATACACTCCTTAATTGAAGAATCGCAAAACCAGCAAGAAAAGAA
TGAACAAGAATTATTGGAATTAGATAAATGGGCAAGTTTGTGGAATTGGTTTAACATAACAAATTGGCTG
TGGTATATAAAATTATTCATAATGATAGTAGGAGGCTTGGTAGGTTTAAGAATAGTTTTTGCTGTACTTT
CTATAGTGAATAGAGTTAGGCAGGGATA
