>Addgene plasmid #116227 | pHAGE-DDX3X-S412F | depositor partial sequence | sequence record 219100 | insert
ATGAGTCATGTGGCAGTGGAAAATGCGCTCGGGCTGGACCAGCAGTTTGCTGGCCTAGACCTGAACTCTT
CAGATAATCAGAGTGGAGGAAGTACAGCCAGCAAAGGGCGCTATATTCCTCCTCATTTAAGGAACCGAGA
AGCTACTAAAGGTTTCTACGATAAAGACAGTTCAGGGTGGAGTTCTAGCAAAGATAAGGATGCGTATAGC
AGTTTTGGATCTCGTAGTGATTCAAGAGGGAAGTCTAGCTTCTTCAGTGATCGTGGAAGTGGATCAAGGG
GAAGGTTTGATGATCGTGGACGGAGTGATTACGATGGCATTGGCAGCCGTGGTGACAGAAGTGGCTTTGG
CAAATTTGAACGTGGTGGAAACAGTCGCTGGTGTGACAAATCAGATGAAGATGATTGGTCAAAACCACTC
CCACCAAGTGAACGCTTGGAACAGGAACTCTTTTCTGGAGGCAACACTGGGATTAATTTTGAGAAATACG
ATGACATTCCAGTTGAGGCAACAGGCAACAACTGTCCTCCACATATTGAAAGTTTCAGTGATGTTGAGAT
GGGAGAAATTATCATGGGAAACATTGAGCTTACTCGTTATACTCGCCCAACTCCAGTGCAAAAGCATGCT
ATTCCTATTATCAAAGAGAAAAGAGACTTGATGGCTTGTGCCCAAACAGGGTCTGGAAAAACTGCAGCAT
TTCTGTTGCCCATCTTGAGTCAGATTTATTCAGATGGTCCAGGCGAGGCTTTGAGGGCCATGAAGGAAAA
TGGAAGGTATGGGCGCCGCAAACAATACCCAATCTCCTTGGTATTAGCACCAACGAGAGAGTTGGCAGTA
CAGATCTACGAGGAAGCCAGAAAATTTTCATACCGATCTAGAGTTCGTCCTTGCGTGGTTTATGGTGGTG
CCGATATTGGTCAGCAGATTCGAGACTTGGAACGTGGATGCCATTTGTTAGTAGCCACTCCAGGACGTCT
AGTGGATATGATGGAAAGAGGAAAGATTGGATTAGACTTTTGCAAATACTTGGTGTTAGATGAAGCTGAT
CGGATGTTGGATATGGGGTTTGAGCCTCAGATTCGTAGAATAGTCGAACAAGATACTATGCCTCCAAAGG
GTGTCCGCCACACTATGATGTTTAGTGCTACTTTTCCTAAGGAAATACAGATGCTGGCTCGTGATTTCTT
AGATGAATATATCTTCTTGGCTGTAGGAAGAGTTGGCTCTACCTTTGAAAACATCACACAGAAAGTAGTT
TGGGTGGAAGAATCAGACAAACGGTCATTTCTGCTTGACCTCCTAAATGCAACAGGCAAGGATTCACTGA
CCTTAGTGTTTGTGGAGACCAAAAAGGGTGCAGATTCTCTGGAGGATTTCTTATACCATGAAGGATACGC
ATGTACCAGCATCCATGGAGACCGTTCTCAGAGGGATAGAGAAGAGGCCCTTCACCAGTTCCGCTCAGGA
AAAAGCCCAATTTTAGTGGCTACAGCAGTAGCAGCAAGAGGACTGGACATTTCAAATGTGAAACATGTTA
TCAATTTTGACTTGCCAAGTGATATTGAAGAATATGTACATCGTATTGGTCGTACGGGACGTGTAGGAAA
CCTTGGCCTGGCAACCTCATTCTTTAACGAGAGGAACATAAATATTACTAAGGATTTGTTGGATCTTCTT
GTTGAAGCTAAACAAGAAGTGCCGTCTTGGTTAGAAAACATGGCTTATGAACACCACTACAAGGGTAGCA
GTCGTGGACGTTCTAAGAGTAGCAGATTTAGTGGAGGGTTTGGTGCCAGAGACTACCGACAAAGTAGCGG
TGCCAGCAGTTCCAGCTTCAGCAGCAGCCGCGCAAGCAGCAGCCGCAGTGGCGGAGGTGGCCACGGTAGC
AGCAGAGGATTTGGTGGAGGTGGCTATGGAGGCTTTTACAACAGTGATGGATATGGAGGAAATTATAACT
CCCAGGGGGTTGACTGGTGGGGTAACTGA
